Addgene plasmid #86780: pPotef-LN22*-3xGNLS-cbx
Purpose: Expresses lambda N protein fused to triple Gfp coupled to an NLS sequence under the control of the constitutively active Potef promotor.
Depositing lab: Michael Feldbrügge. Depositing organization: Heinrich-Heine-Universitaet Duesseldorf. Publication: A FYVE zinc finger domain protein specifically links mRNA transport to endosome trafficking. Pohlmann T, Baumann S, Haag C, Albrecht M, Feldbrugge M. Elife. 2015 May 18;4. doi: 10.7554/eLife.06041. PubMed 25985087.
Backbone
  Vector backbone: pUC57
  Total vector size (bp): 7896
  Vector type: Bacterial Expression ; Ustilago maydis Expression
  Selectable markers: Carboxine
Growth in bacteria
  Bacterial resistance: Ampicillin, 100 μg/mL
  Growth temperature: 37°C
  Growth strain: DH5alpha
  Copy number: High Copy
Gene/Insert
  Gene/Insert name: LN* (alt name: lambdaN)
  Species: Phage
  Insert size (bp): 69
  Promoter: Potef
  Tag / fusion protein: Gfp (C terminal on insert)
  Cloning method: Restriction Enzyme; 5′ cloning site BamHI (unknown if destroyed); 3′ cloning site BamHI (unknown if destroyed)
  Sequencing primers: 5′ TCCAATAAAGGGCGCTGTCTCGGC; 3′ TGTGGCCGTTTACGTCGC
Terms and licenses: Academic/Nonprofit Terms; Industry Terms: Not Available to Industry
How to cite: pPotef-LN22*-3xGNLS-cbx was a gift from Michael Feldbrügge (Addgene plasmid # 86780 ; http://n2t.net/addgene:86780 ; RRID:Addgene_86780)
