[The description below was written by a language model from this plasmid's Addgene catalogue record and pLannotate feature annotations shown in this document.]
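Description:
pPotef-LN22*-3xGNLS-cbx is a roughly 7.9 kb shuttle plasmid on a pUC57 backbone for expressing an RNA-tethering reporter protein in the basidiomycete fungus Ustilago maydis. In E. coli it is maintained at high copy through a ColE1/pUC-type origin and selected with ampicillin via the β-lactamase gene. In the fungus, selection is with carboxin. The feature tables show a coding sequence annotated by homology as the iron-sulfur subunit of succinate dehydrogenase (SDHB). The match is to the chicken protein, but this most plausibly represents the carboxin-resistance allele implied by the "cbx" in the name, since carboxin targets this enzyme. The record does not say whether the plasmid integrates or at which locus.

The payload is a short fragment of the bacteriophage lambda N protein (about 69 bp; the asterisk in the name suggests a variant, though the record does not define it). It is fused in frame to three tandem EGFP copies, followed by an SV40 large T antigen nuclear localization signal. Expression is driven by the constitutively active Potef promoter. The automated annotation detects two arrays of tetracycline operator repeats upstream of the fusion, which appear to lie within this promoter region. The depositor sequence shows a NOS terminator after the fusion, a feature not called in the sequencing-derived record. The two records otherwise agree closely, differing by a few nucleotides in length.

The lambda N peptide is widely used to bind boxB RNA hairpins, so this fusion can label boxB-tagged transcripts with a bright triple-GFP signal, while the NLS would be expected to sequester unbound reporter in the nucleus and lower cytoplasmic background. The associated publication concerns the link between mRNA transport and endosome trafficking, consistent with live-cell RNA imaging.
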