Features (pLannotate 1.2.2; 22 found; start..end, strand, type, name):
    415..502     -  promoter       AmpR promoter (fragment): bla
    597..632     +  CDS            rop (fragment): Rop protein, which maintains plasmids at low copy number; rop
    734..785     +  misc_feature   bom (fragment): basis of mobility region from pBR322
    848..866     +  promoter       SP6 promoter: promoter for bacteriophage SP6 RNA polymerase
    880..902     -  misc_feature   MCS (fragment): pUC18/19 multiple cloning site
    903..921     +  misc_feature   MCS (fragment): pUC18/19 multiple cloning site
    944..1214    -  protein_bind   tetracycline response element: contains seven copies of the tetracycline operator tetO tetracycline repressor TetR
   1251..1521    -  protein_bind   tetracycline response element: contains seven copies of the tetracycline operator tetO tetracycline repressor TetR
   1788..1814    +  misc_feature   MCS (fragment): pBluescript multiple cloning site
   1824..1886    +  CDS            N (fragment): REGN_LAMBD - Experimental evidence at protein level: Swiss-Prot protein existence level 1. Plays a role as a transcriptional antitermination factor that allows the virus to initiate its lytic phase. Activates expression of the delayed viral early genes by modifying host RNA polymerase (RNAP) into a form that is resistant to termination signals. This antitermination function requires the host NusA protein which serves to stabilize the interaction between antitermination protein N and host RNA polymerase. From Escherichia phage lambda (Bacteriophage lambda).
   1905..2621    +  CDS            EGFP: EGFP is a basic (constitutively fluorescent) green fluorescent protein published in 1996, derived from Aequorea victoria. It is reported to be a rapidly-maturing weak dimer with moderate acid sensitivity.
   2622..3338    +  CDS            EGFP: EGFP is a basic (constitutively fluorescent) green fluorescent protein published in 1996, derived from Aequorea victoria. It is reported to be a rapidly-maturing weak dimer with moderate acid sensitivity.
   3339..4055    +  CDS            EGFP: EGFP is a basic (constitutively fluorescent) green fluorescent protein published in 1996, derived from Aequorea victoria. It is reported to be a rapidly-maturing weak dimer with moderate acid sensitivity.
   4107..4126    +  CDS            SV40 NLS (fragment): nuclear localization signal of SV40 (simian virus 40) large T antigen
   4158..4410    +  terminator     NOS terminator: nopaline synthase terminator and poly(A) signal
   4411..4427    -  promoter       tet promoter (fragment): E. coli promoter for tetracycline efflux protein gene
   4467..4485    -  promoter       T7 promoter: promoter for bacteriophage T7 RNA polymerase
   4507..4560    -  CDS            lacI (fragment): lac repressor; lacI; The lac repressor binds to the lac operator to inhibit transcription in E. coli. This inhibition can be relieved by adding lactose or isopropyl-β-D-thiogalactopyranoside (IPTG).
   4743..5331    -  rep_origin     ori: high-copy-number ColE1/pMB1/pBR322/pUC origin of replication
   5502..6358    -  CDS            AmpR: β-lactamase; bla; confers resistance to ampicillin, carbenicillin, and related antibiotics
   6359..6377    -  promoter       AmpR promoter (fragment): bla
   7154..96      +  CDS            SDHB (across the origin): SDHB_CHICK - Experimental evidence at protein level: Swiss-Prot protein existence level 1. Iron-sulfur protein (IP) subunit of succinate dehydrogenase (SDH) that is involved in complex II of the mitochondrial electron transport chain and is responsible for transferring electrons from succinate to ubiquinone (coenzyme Q). From Gallus gallus (Chicken).
>Addgene plasmid #86780 | pPotef-LN22*-3xGNLS-cbx | depositor full sequence | sequence record 174820 | Full Sequence
ATGAACTGCTCCAGGACCTGCCCCAAGAACCTCAACCCTGGTAAGGCAATTGCACAGATCAAGAAGGACA
TGGCCGTCGGCGCACCCAAGGCTTCCGAGCGCCCTATCATGGCTTCGTCGTAATCTTGATATATCATATC
GTTCTTTCCTCAGCACTTCTTTTGTCAATTTCAAAAGTATCTAATTGCATTCAACTCCGCTTGTGGTTTG
TTGTTCAGTGAGAGTGGAAACGCTACGGGCAAGATGAGGGCAGTGTTCTGGCGACGGAAAAGTGTGCAAG
TGTCTGGCCTGCGTCCTCGCTGGTTCCAGCAGCCGATGCAGGACGTGTACCTAGCGATTTCTTCGACAGC
CTATTGTGGCAGCCGCGATTCGCCACAATCGTACGAAAGCGAGACGAGTTGAGCGAAGATCCCCATTATT
GAAGCATTTATCAGGGTTATTGTCTCATGAGCGGATACATATTTGAATGTATTTAGAAAAATAAACAAAT
AGGGGTTCCGCGCACATTTCCCCGAAAAGTGCCACCTGACGTCTAAGAAACCATTATTATCATGACATTA
ACCTATAAAAATAGGCGTATCACGAGGCCCTTTCGTCTCGCGCGTTTCGGTGATGACGGTGAAAACCTCT
GACACATGCAGCTCCCGGAGACGGTCACAGCTTGTCTGTAAGCGGATGCCGGGAGCAGACAAGCCCGTCA
GGGCGCGTCAGCGGGTGTTGGCGGGTGTCGGGGCTGGCTTAACTATGCGGCATCAGAGCAGATTGTACTG
AGAGTGCACCATATGGACATATTGTCGTTAGAACGCGGCTACAATTAATACATAACCTTATGTATCATAC
ACATACGATTTAGGTGACACTATAGAACTCGAGCAGCTGAAGCTTGCATGCCTGCAGGTCGAAATTCGAG
CTCGGTACCCGTACCGAGCTCGACTTTCACTTTTCTCTATCACTGATAGGGAGTGGTAAACTCGACTTTC
ACTTTTCTCTATCACTGATAGGGAGTGGTAAACTCGACTTTCACTTTTCTCTATCACTGATAGGGAGTGG
TAAACTCGACTTTCACTTTTCTCTATCACTGATAGGGAGTGGTAAACTCGACTTTCACTTTTCTCTATCA
CTGATAGGGAGTGGTAAACTCGACTTTCACTTTTCTCTATCACTGATAGGGAGTGGTAAACTCGACTTTC
ACTTTTCTCTATCACTGATAGGGAGTGGTAAACTCGAGTACCGAGCTCGACTTTCACTTTTCTCTATCAC
TGATAGGGAGTGGTAAACTCGACTTTCACTTTTCTCTATCACTGATAGGGAGTGGTAAACTCGACTTTCA
CTTTTCTCTATCACTGATAGGGAGTGGTAAACTCGACTTTCACTTTTCTCTATCACTGATAGGGAGTGGT
AAACTCGACTTTCACTTTTCTCTATCACTGATAGGGAGTGGTAAACTCGACTTTCACTTTTCTCTATCAC
TGATAGGGAGTGGTAAACTCGACTTTCACTTTTCTCTATCACTGATAGGGAGTGGTAAACTCGAGGGGAT
CAATTCGACCAATGAGGCGCGAGACGAGGGGACGCTGGAAGTTGAGGCGCAAGAAAATTTTTCTCTGGTT
CTGCGCGGCAGAGACGACCAGATTCGCCCGCTTTCTTCTGCGTTGGGTGCCTCTTTTGGGTGCCAGACTT
TGTGTGTGCGCCAGCGAGACGTTCCAATAAAGGGCGCTGTCTCGGCACTATCTTTCTTTCTTTCCTCATA
CATCGTATCATACCATACACAGACAACATCATCCACGGGATCCCCCGGGCTGCAGGAATTCGATCCCATG
GGCAACGCTCGCACGCGTCGTCGCGAGCGTCGTGCCGAGAAGCAGGCGCAGTGGAAGGCCGCCAACGGTG
GATCCGCGGCCGCCATGGTGAGCAAGGGCGAGGAGCTGTTCACCGGGGTGGTGCCCATCCTGGTCGAGCT
GGACGGCGACGTAAACGGCCACAAGTTCAGCGTGTCCGGCGAGGGCGAGGGCGATGCCACCTACGGCAAG
CTGACCCTGAAGTTCATCTGCACCACCGGCAAGCTGCCCGTGCCCTGGCCCACCCTCGTGACCACCCTGA
CCTACGGCGTGCAGTGCTTCAGCCGCTACCCCGACCACATGAAGCAGCACGACTTCTTCAAGTCCGCCAT
GCCCGAAGGCTACGTCCAGGAGCGCACCATCTTCTTCAAGGACGACGGCAACTACAAGACCCGCGCCGAG
GTGAAGTTCGAGGGCGACACCCTGGTGAACCGCATCGAGCTGAAGGGCATCGACTTCAAGGAGGACGGCA
ACATCCTGGGGCACAAGCTGGAGTACAACTACAACAGCCACAACGTCTATATCATGGCCGACAAGCAGAA
GAACGGCATCAAGGTGAACTTCAAGATCCGCCACAACATCGAGGACGGCAGCGTGCAGCTCGCCGACCAC
TACCAGCAGAACACCCCCATCGGCGACGGCCCCGTGCTGCTGCCCGACAACCACTACCTGAGCACCCAGT
CCGCCCTGAGCAAAGACCCCAACGAGAAGCGCGATCACATGGTCCTGCTGGAGTTCGTGACCGCCGCCGG
GATCACTCTCGGCATGGACGAGCTGTACAAGATGGTGAGCAAGGGCGAGGAGCTGTTCACCGGGGTGGTG
CCCATCCTGGTCGAGCTGGACGGCGACGTAAACGGCCACAAGTTCAGCGTGTCCGGCGAGGGCGAGGGCG
ATGCCACCTACGGCAAGCTGACCCTGAAGTTCATCTGCACCACCGGCAAGCTGCCCGTGCCCTGGCCCAC
CCTCGTGACCACCCTGACCTACGGCGTGCAGTGCTTCAGCCGCTACCCCGACCACATGAAGCAGCACGAC
TTCTTCAAGTCCGCCATGCCCGAAGGCTACGTCCAGGAGCGCACCATCTTCTTCAAGGACGACGGCAACT
ACAAGACCCGCGCCGAGGTGAAGTTCGAGGGCGACACCCTGGTGAACCGCATCGAGCTGAAGGGCATCGA
CTTCAAGGAGGACGGCAACATCCTGGGGCACAAGCTGGAGTACAACTACAACAGCCACAACGTCTATATC
ATGGCCGACAAGCAGAAGAACGGCATCAAGGTGAACTTCAAGATCCGCCACAACATCGAGGACGGCAGCG
TGCAGCTCGCCGACCACTACCAGCAGAACACCCCCATCGGCGACGGCCCCGTGCTGCTGCCCGACAACCA
CTACCTGAGCACCCAGTCCGCCCTGAGCAAAGACCCCAACGAGAAGCGCGATCACATGGTCCTGCTGGAG
TTCGTGACCGCCGCCGGGATCACTCTCGGCATGGACGAGCTGTACAAGATGGTGAGCAAGGGCGAGGAGC
TGTTCACCGGGGTGGTGCCCATCCTGGTCGAGCTGGACGGCGACGTAAACGGCCACAAGTTCAGCGTGTC
CGGCGAGGGCGAGGGCGATGCCACCTACGGCAAGCTGACCCTGAAGTTCATCTGCACCACCGGCAAGCTG
CCCGTGCCCTGGCCCACCCTCGTGACCACCCTGACCTACGGCGTGCAGTGCTTCAGCCGCTACCCCGACC
ACATGAAGCAGCACGACTTCTTCAAGTCCGCCATGCCCGAAGGCTACGTCCAGGAGCGCACCATCTTCTT
CAAGGACGACGGCAACTACAAGACCCGCGCCGAGGTGAAGTTCGAGGGCGACACCCTGGTGAACCGCATC
GAGCTGAAGGGCATCGACTTCAAGGAGGACGGCAACATCCTGGGGCACAAGCTGGAGTACAACTACAACA
GCCACAACGTCTATATCATGGCCGACAAGCAGAAGAACGGCATCAAGGTGAACTTCAAGATCCGCCACAA
CATCGAGGACGGCAGCGTGCAGCTCGCCGACCACTACCAGCAGAACACCCCCATCGGCGACGGCCCCGTG
CTGCTGCCCGACAACCACTACCTGAGCACCCAGTCCGCCCTGAGCAAAGACCCCAACGAGAAGCGCGATC
ACATGGTCCTGCTGGAGTTCGTGACCGCCGCCGGGATCACTCTCGGCATGGACGAGCTGTACAAGAGAAA
TAATTTTGTTTCACTTTCAGCTGGCGATATACATATGAAAGCGCCTCCAAAAAAGAAGAGAAAGGTCGAA
AAAGCGTAAAGCGGCCGCCCGGCTGCAGATCGTTCAAACATTTGGCAATAAAGTTTCTTAAGATTGAATC
CTGTTGCCGGTCTTGCGATGATTATCATATAATTTCTGTTGAATTACGTTAAGCATGTAATAATTAACAT
GTAATGCATGACGTTATTTATGAGATGGGTTTTTATGATTAGAGTCCCGCAATTATACATTTAATACGCG
ATAGAAAACAAAATATAGCGCGCAAACTAGGATAAATTATCGCGCGCGGTGTCATCTATGTTACTAGATC
CGATGATAAGCTGTCAAACATGAGAATTCATCGATGATATCAGATCTGCCGGTCTCCCTATAGTGAGTCG
TATTAATTTCGATAAGCCAGGTTAACCTGCATTAATGAATCGGCCAACGCGCGGGGAGAGGCGGTTTGCG
TATTGGGCGCTCTTCCGCTTCCTCGCTCACTGACTCGCTGCGCTCGGTCGTTCGGCTGCGGCGAGCGGTA
TCAGCTCACTCAAAGGCGGTAATACGGTTATCCACAGAATCAGGGGATAACGCAGGAAAGAACATGTGAG
CAAAAGGCCAGCAAAAGGCCAGGAACCGTAAAAAGGCCGCGTTGCTGGCGTTTTTCCATAGGCTCCGCCC
CCCTGACGAGCATCACAAAAATCGACGCTCAAGTCAGAGGTGGCGAAACCCGACAGGACTATAAAGATAC
CAGGCGTTTCCCCCTGGAAGCTCCCTCGTGCGCTCTCCTGTTCCGACCCTGCCGCTTACCGGATACCTGT
CCGCCTTTCTCCCTTCGGGAAGCGTGGCGCTTTCTCATAGCTCACGCTGTAGGTATCTCAGTTCGGTGTA
GGTCGTTCGCTCCAAGCTGGGCTGTGTGCACGAACCCCCCGTTCAGCCCGACCGCTGCGCCTTATCCGGT
AACTATCGTCTTGAGTCCAACCCGGTAAGACACGACTTATCGCCACTGGCAGCAGCCACTGGTAACAGGA
TTAGCAGAGCGAGGTATGTAGGCGGTGCTACAGAGTTCTTGAAGTGGTGGCCTAACTACGGCTACACTAG
AAGAACAGTATTTGGTATCTGCGCTCTGCTGAAGCCAGTTACCTTCGGAAAAAGAGTTGGTAGCTCTTGA
TCCGGCAAACAAACCACCGCTGGTAGCGGTGGTTTTTTTGTTTGCAAGCAGCAGATTACGCGCAGAAAAA
AAGGATCTCAAGAAGATCCTTTGATCTTTTCTACGGGGTCTGACGCTCAGTGGAACGAAAACTCACGTTA
AGGGATTTTGGTCATGAGATTATCAAAAAGGATCTTCACCTAGATCCTTTTAAATTAAAAATGAAGTTTT
AAATCAATCTAAAGTATATATGAGTAAACTTGGTCTGACAGTTACCAATGCTTAATCAGTGAGGCACCTA
TCTCAGCGATCTGTCTATTTCGTTCATCCATAGTTGCCTGACTCCCCGTCGTGTAGATAACTACGATACG
GGAGGGCTTACCATCTGGCCCCAGTGCTGCAATGATACCGCGAGACCCACGCTCACCGGCTCCAGATTTA
TCAGCAATAAACCAGCCAGCCGGAAGGGCCGAGCGCAGAAGTGGTCCTGCAACTTTATCCGCCTCCATCC
AGTCTATTAATTGTTGCCGGGAAGCTAGAGTAAGTAGTTCGCCAGTTAATAGTTTGCGCAACGTTGTTGC
CATTGCTACAGGCATCGTGGTGTCACGCTCGTCGTTTGGTATGGCTTCATTCAGCTCCGGTTCCCAACGA
TCAAGGCGAGTTACATGATCCCCCATGTTGTGCAAAAAAGCGGTTAGCTCCTTCGGTCCTCCGATCGTTG
TCAGAAGTAAGTTGGCCGCAGTGTTATCACTCATGGTTATGGCAGCACTGCATAATTCTCTTACTGTCAT
GCCATCCGTAAGATGCTTTTCTGTGACTGGTGAGTACTCAACCAAGTCATTCTGAGAATAGTGTATGCGG
CGACCGAGTTGCTCTTGCCCGGCGTCAATACGGGATAATACCGCGCCACATAGCAGACTTTAAAAGTGCT
CATCATTGGAAACGTTCTTCGGGGCGAAACTCTCAAGGATCTTACCGCTGTTGAGATCCAGTTCGATGTA
ACCCACTCGTGCACCCAACTGATCTTCAGCATCTTTTACTTTCACCAGCGTTTCTGGGTGAGCAAAACAG
GAAGGCAAAATGCCGCAAAAAAGGGAATAAGGGCGACACGGAAATGTTGAATACTCATACTCTTCCTTTT
TCAATATCGAGCACGTTGATGGGATCGATCCTAGAATATCAATCGAGCCACCGTCAATTTCGAGCGCTAA
GTGGAGTTGTCCGAGTCCCGAATCACAAGAATTAGGCTCGTGCTCTGTGAGATCTCTCGCGAAACCCAGA
TGAAGGAAAAAAATCGGAAGATCGCGGAAGAAGTGGGGTTCGCATGGTCTAACATTGTCGCATTCCTCAC
AGTTTCGGCTGGAAACGGCAGGGACAATCACGAGAAATGCGCGACGAGTATTCAGTTGTCCAAAATTATG
TCAGCTTGAAAGTTGGAAACGGCGGAAGAAAATTCGTCAGGAGGGCGTTGCGGCTAGGGTGAAGAACGGA
GACAATTTCGGCTTTGAAATTGGCTCGACTCTGATTGGATCATGACGCACTGCTGGTCCACAACCGTGTC
GAAGGTGCCGTCTTTACTACAGGTCCGCTGGAAGCAAAATGGAAAAAGCCGCTGGAGCCCGACTACAGAG
CCGCCGTGTTTTGGTAATCAGTCGGCAAATAGGTCAGCACAGCGCAGCGTGACAGGTTCTTGCAATTTAC
AGCACAGCTCGTCCGTCTACGACTTTGCACACCACAAAGTGTGCGGGGAGCAAAGGAGCCGATCTTGGTC
GCGCGCAAAGCCAAGGAGTCTTGAACCTGAGAGTGTGCGTGTCTTGTGACGCTTGCCCTTCTGTACTTTG
CTGTGACACTACCACCACATCTGTCTTGGCTTTTTGTTCATACATCCACACCGACCATGTCGCTATTCAA
CGTCAGCAACGGTCTTCGTACCGCTCTCCGACCTTCTGTTGCCAGCTCTTCGCGCGTTGCTGCCTTTTCC
ACAACCGCCGCTGCCCGTCTCGCCACACCCACCTCTGACAACGTTGGCAGTTCGGGCAAGCCTCAGCACT
TGAAGCAGTTCAAGATCTACCGATGGAACCCTGACAAGCCCTCGGAGAAGCCTCGTCTGCAGTCGTACAC
ACTGGACCTCAACCAGACCGGTCCAATGGTTCTCGACGCGCTCATCAAAATCAAGAACGAAATTGACCCT
ACGCTCACCTTCCGTCGCTCGTGCCGTGAGGGTATCTGCGGTTCGTGCGCTATGAATATTGACGGTGTCA
ACACCCTCGCCTGCCTCTGCCGGATCGACAAGCAGAATGACACCAAGATCTACCCCTTGCCGCACATGTA
CATTGTCAAGGACCTCGTGCCAGACTTGACCCAGTTCTACAAGCAGTACCGATCCATCGAGCCTTTCCTC
AAGTCCAACAACACCCCTTCTGAGGGTGAACATCTTCAGTCGCCCGAGGAGCGTCGTCGACTCGACGGTC
TGTACGAGTGCATTCTGTGCGCGTGCTGCTCCACATCCTGCCCCTCTTACTGGTGGAATCAGGACGAGTA
CCTTGGCCCCGCCGTGCTCATGCAGGCGTACCGATGGATGGCCGACTCGCGTGACGACTTTGGTGAGGAG
CGAAGACAGAAGCTCGAGAACACCTTTTCGCTCTACCGATGCCTTACCATC
