Features (pLannotate 1.2.2; 21 found; start..end, strand, type, name):
    415..502     -  promoter       AmpR promoter (fragment): bla
    597..632     +  CDS            rop (fragment): Rop protein, which maintains plasmids at low copy number; rop
    734..785     +  misc_feature   bom (fragment): basis of mobility region from pBR322
    848..866     +  promoter       SP6 promoter: promoter for bacteriophage SP6 RNA polymerase
    880..902     -  misc_feature   MCS (fragment): pUC18/19 multiple cloning site
    903..921     +  misc_feature   MCS (fragment): pUC18/19 multiple cloning site
    944..1214    -  protein_bind   tetracycline response element: contains seven copies of the tetracycline operator tetO tetracycline repressor TetR
   1251..1521    -  protein_bind   tetracycline response element: contains seven copies of the tetracycline operator tetO tetracycline repressor TetR
   1788..1814    +  misc_feature   MCS (fragment): pBluescript multiple cloning site
   1824..1886    +  CDS            N (fragment): REGN_LAMBD - Experimental evidence at protein level: Swiss-Prot protein existence level 1. Plays a role as a transcriptional antitermination factor that allows the virus to initiate its lytic phase. Activates expression of the delayed viral early genes by modifying host RNA polymerase (RNAP) into a form that is resistant to termination signals. This antitermination function requires the host NusA protein which serves to stabilize the interaction between antitermination protein N and host RNA polymerase. From Escherichia phage lambda (Bacteriophage lambda).
   1905..2621    +  CDS            EGFP: EGFP is a basic (constitutively fluorescent) green fluorescent protein published in 1996, derived from Aequorea victoria. It is reported to be a rapidly-maturing weak dimer with moderate acid sensitivity.
   2622..3338    +  CDS            EGFP: EGFP is a basic (constitutively fluorescent) green fluorescent protein published in 1996, derived from Aequorea victoria. It is reported to be a rapidly-maturing weak dimer with moderate acid sensitivity.
   3339..4055    +  CDS            EGFP: EGFP is a basic (constitutively fluorescent) green fluorescent protein published in 1996, derived from Aequorea victoria. It is reported to be a rapidly-maturing weak dimer with moderate acid sensitivity.
   4107..4126    +  CDS            SV40 NLS (fragment): nuclear localization signal of SV40 (simian virus 40) large T antigen
   4413..4429    -  promoter       tet promoter (fragment): E. coli promoter for tetracycline efflux protein gene
   4471..4489    -  promoter       T7 promoter: promoter for bacteriophage T7 RNA polymerase
   4511..4564    -  CDS            lacI (fragment): lac repressor; lacI; The lac repressor binds to the lac operator to inhibit transcription in E. coli. This inhibition can be relieved by adding lactose or isopropyl-β-D-thiogalactopyranoside (IPTG).
   4747..5335    -  rep_origin     ori: high-copy-number ColE1/pMB1/pBR322/pUC origin of replication
   5506..6366    -  CDS            AmpR: β-lactamase; bla; confers resistance to ampicillin, carbenicillin, and related antibiotics
   6367..6385    -  promoter       AmpR promoter (fragment): bla
   7162..96      +  CDS            SDHB (across the origin): SDHB_CHICK - Experimental evidence at protein level: Swiss-Prot protein existence level 1. Iron-sulfur protein (IP) subunit of succinate dehydrogenase (SDH) that is involved in complex II of the mitochondrial electron transport chain and is responsible for transferring electrons from succinate to ubiquinone (coenzyme Q). From Gallus gallus (Chicken).
>Addgene plasmid #86780 | pPotef-LN22*-3xGNLS-cbx | addgene full sequence | sequence record 190275 | Addgene NGS Result
ATGAACTGCTCCAGGACCTGCCCCAAGAACCTCAACCCTGGTAAGGCAATTGCACAGATCAAGAAGGACA
TGGCCGTCGGCGCACCCAAGGCTTCCGAGCGCCCTATCATGGCTTCGTCGTAATCTTGATATATCATATC
GTTCTTTCCTCAGCACTTCTTTTGTCAATTTCAAAAGTATCTAATTGCATTCAACTCCGCTTGTGGTTTG
TTGTTCAGTGAGAGTGGAAACGCTACGGGCAAGATGAGGGCAGTGTTCTGGCGACGGAAAAGTGTGCAAG
TGTCTGGCCTGCGTCCTCGCTGGTTCCAGCAGCCGATGCAGGACGTGTACCTAGCGATTTCTTCGACAGC
CTATTGTGGCAGCCGCGATTCGCCACAATCGTACGAAAGCGAGACGAGTTGAGCGAAGATCCCCATTATT
GAAGCATTTATCAGGGTTATTGTCTCATGAGCGGATACATATTTGAATGTATTTAGAAAAATAAACAAAT
AGGGGTTCCGCGCACATTTCCCCGAAAAGTGCCACCTGACGTCTAAGAAACCATTATTATCATGACATTA
ACCTATAAAAATAGGCGTATCACGAGGCCCTTTCGTCTCGCGCGTTTCGGTGATGACGGTGAAAACCTCT
GACACATGCAGCTCCCGGAGACGGTCACAGCTTGTCTGTAAGCGGATGCCGGGAGCAGACAAGCCCGTCA
GGGCGCGTCAGCGGGTGTTGGCGGGTGTCGGGGCTGGCTTAACTATGCGGCATCAGAGCAGATTGTACTG
AGAGTGCACCATATGGACATATTGTCGTTAGAACGCGGCTACAATTAATACATAACCTTATGTATCATAC
ACATACGATTTAGGTGACACTATAGAACTCGAGCAGCTGAAGCTTGCATGCCTGCAGGTCGAAATTCGAG
CTCGGTACCCGTACCGAGCTCGACTTTCACTTTTCTCTATCACTGATAGGGAGTGGTAAACTCGACTTTC
ACTTTTCTCTATCACTGATAGGGAGTGGTAAACTCGACTTTCACTTTTCTCTATCACTGATAGGGAGTGG
TAAACTCGACTTTCACTTTTCTCTATCACTGATAGGGAGTGGTAAACTCGACTTTCACTTTTCTCTATCA
CTGATAGGGAGTGGTAAACTCGACTTTCACTTTTCTCTATCACTGATAGGGAGTGGTAAACTCGACTTTC
ACTTTTCTCTATCACTGATAGGGAGTGGTAAACTCGAGTACCGAGCTCGACTTTCACTTTTCTCTATCAC
TGATAGGGAGTGGTAAACTCGACTTTCACTTTTCTCTATCACTGATAGGGAGTGGTAAACTCGACTTTCA
CTTTTCTCTATCACTGATAGGGAGTGGTAAACTCGACTTTCACTTTTCTCTATCACTGATAGGGAGTGGT
AAACTCGACTTTCACTTTTCTCTATCACTGATAGGGAGTGGTAAACTCGACTTTCACTTTTCTCTATCAC
TGATAGGGAGTGGTAAACTCGACTTTCACTTTTCTCTATCACTGATAGGGAGTGGTAAACTCGAGGGGAT
CAATTCGACCAATGAGGCGCGAGACGAGGGGACGCTGGAAGTTGAGGCGCAAGAAAATTTTTCTCTGGTT
CTGCGCGGCAGAGACGACCAGATTCGCCCGCTTTCTTCTGCGTTGGGTGCCTCTTTTGGGTGCCAGACTT
TGTGTGTGCGCCAGCGAGACGTTCCAATAAAGGGCGCTGTCTCGGCACTATCTTTCTTTCTTTCCTCATA
CATCGTATCATACCATACACAGACAACATCATCCACGGGATCCCCCGGGCTGCAGGAATTCGATCCCATG
GGCAACGCTCGCACGCGTCGTCGCGAGCGTCGTGCCGAGAAGCAGGCGCAGTGGAAGGCCGCCAACGGTG
GATCCGCGGCCGCCATGGTGAGCAAGGGCGAGGAGCTGTTCACCGGGGTGGTGCCCATCCTGGTCGAGCT
GGACGGCGACGTAAACGGCCACAAGTTCAGCGTGTCCGGCGAGGGCGAGGGCGATGCCACCTACGGCAAG
CTGACCCTGAAGTTCATCTGCACCACCGGCAAGCTGCCCGTGCCCTGGCCCACCCTCGTGACCACCCTGA
CCTACGGCGTGCAGTGCTTCAGCCGCTACCCCGACCACATGAAGCAGCACGACTTCTTCAAGTCCGCCAT
GCCCGAAGGCTACGTCCAGGAGCGCACCATCTTCTTCAAGGACGACGGCAACTACAAGACCCGCGCCGAG
GTGAAGTTCGAGGGCGACACCCTGGTGAACCGCATCGAGCTGAAGGGCATCGACTTCAAGGAGGACGGCA
ACATCCTGGGGCACAAGCTGGAGTACAACTACAACAGCCACAACGTCTATATCATGGCCGACAAGCAGAA
GAACGGCATCAAGGTGAACTTCAAGATCCGCCACAACATCGAGGACGGCAGCGTGCAGCTCGCCGACCAC
TACCAGCAGAACACCCCCATCGGCGACGGCCCCGTGCTGCTGCCCGACAACCACTACCTGAGCACCCAGT
CCGCCCTGAGCAAAGACCCCAACGAGAAGCGCGATCACATGGTCCTGCTGGAGTTCGTGACCGCCGCCGG
GATCACTCTCGGCATGGACGAGCTGTACAAGATGGTGAGCAAGGGCGAGGAGCTGTTCACCGGGGTGGTG
CCCATCCTGGTCGAGCTGGACGGCGACGTAAACGGCCACAAGTTCAGCGTGTCCGGCGAGGGCGAGGGCG
ATGCCACCTACGGCAAGCTGACCCTGAAGTTCATCTGCACCACCGGCAAGCTGCCCGTGCCCTGGCCCAC
CCTCGTGACCACCCTGACCTACGGCGTGCAGTGCTTCAGCCGCTACCCCGACCACATGAAGCAGCACGAC
TTCTTCAAGTCCGCCATGCCCGAAGGCTACGTCCAGGAGCGCACCATCTTCTTCAAGGACGACGGCAACT
ACAAGACCCGCGCCGAGGTGAAGTTCGAGGGCGACACCCTGGTGAACCGCATCGAGCTGAAGGGCATCGA
CTTCAAGGAGGACGGCAACATCCTGGGGCACAAGCTGGAGTACAACTACAACAGCCACAACGTCTATATC
ATGGCCGACAAGCAGAAGAACGGCATCAAGGTGAACTTCAAGATCCGCCACAACATCGAGGACGGCAGCG
TGCAGCTCGCCGACCACTACCAGCAGAACACCCCCATCGGCGACGGCCCCGTGCTGCTGCCCGACAACCA
CTACCTGAGCACCCAGTCCGCCCTGAGCAAAGACCCCAACGAGAAGCGCGATCACATGGTCCTGCTGGAG
TTCGTGACCGCCGCCGGGATCACTCTCGGCATGGACGAGCTGTACAAGATGGTGAGCAAGGGCGAGGAGC
TGTTCACCGGGGTGGTGCCCATCCTGGTCGAGCTGGACGGCGACGTAAACGGCCACAAGTTCAGCGTGTC
CGGCGAGGGCGAGGGCGATGCCACCTACGGCAAGCTGACCCTGAAGTTCATCTGCACCACCGGCAAGCTG
CCCGTGCCCTGGCCCACCCTCGTGACCACCCTGACCTACGGCGTGCAGTGCTTCAGCCGCTACCCCGACC
ACATGAAGCAGCACGACTTCTTCAAGTCCGCCATGCCCGAAGGCTACGTCCAGGAGCGCACCATCTTCTT
CAAGGACGACGGCAACTACAAGACCCGCGCCGAGGTGAAGTTCGAGGGCGACACCCTGGTGAACCGCATC
GAGCTGAAGGGCATCGACTTCAAGGAGGACGGCAACATCCTGGGGCACAAGCTGGAGTACAACTACAACA
GCCACAACGTCTATATCATGGCCGACAAGCAGAAGAACGGCATCAAGGTGAACTTCAAGATCCGCCACAA
CATCGAGGACGGCAGCGTGCAGCTCGCCGACCACTACCAGCAGAACACCCCCATCGGCGACGGCCCCGTG
CTGCTGCCCGACAACCACTACCTGAGCACCCAGTCCGCCCTGAGCAAAGACCCCAACGAGAAGCGCGATC
ACATGGTCCTGCTGGAGTTCGTGACCGCCGCCGGGATCACTCTCGGCATGGACGAGCTGTACAAGAGAAA
TAATTTTGTTTCACTTTCAGCTGGCGATATACATATGAAAGCGCCTCCAAAAAAGAAGAGAAAGGTCGAA
AAAGCGTAAAGCGGCCGCCCGGCTGCAGATCGTTCAAACATTTGGCAATAAAGTTTCTTAAGATTGAATC
CTGTTGCCGGTCTTGCGATGATWAYMAWATMATTWSKGKATKCATCAGCGTTAAGCATGTAATAATTAAC
ATGTAATGCATGACGTTATTTATGAGATGGGTTTTTATGATTAGAGTCCCGCAATTATACATTTAATACG
CGATAGAAAACAAAATATAGCGCGCAAACTAGGATAAATTATCGCGCGCGGTGTCATCTATGTTACTAGA
TCCGATGATAAGCTGTCAAACATGAGAATTCTTATCGATGATATCAGATCTGCCGGTCTCCCTATAGTGA
GTCGTATTAATTTCGATAAGCCAGGTTAACCTGCATTAATGAATCGGCCAACGCGCGGGGAGAGGCGGTT
TGCGTATTGGGCGCTCTTCCGCTTCCTCGCTCACTGACTCGCTGCGCTCGGTCGTTCGGCTGCGGCGAGC
GGTATCAGCTCACTCAAAGGCGGTAATACGGTTATCCACAGAATCAGGGGATAACGCAGGAAAGAACATG
TGAGCAAAAGGCCAGCAAAAGGCCAGGAACCGTAAAAAGGCCGCGTTGCTGGCGTTTTTCCATAGGCTCC
GCCCCCCTGACGAGCATCACAAAAATCGACGCTCAAGTCAGAGGTGGCGAAACCCGACAGGACTATAAAG
ATACCAGGCGTTTCCCCCTGGAAGCTCCCTCGTGCGCTCTCCTGTTCCGACCCTGCCGCTTACCGGATAC
CTGTCCGCCTTTCTCCCTTCGGGAAGCGTGGCGCTTTCTCATAGCTCACGCTGTAGGTATCTCAGTTCGG
TGTAGGTCGTTCGCTCCAAGCTGGGCTGTGTGCACGAACCCCCCGTTCAGCCCGACCGCTGCGCCTTATC
CGGTAACTATCGTCTTGAGTCCAACCCGGTAAGACACGACTTATCGCCACTGGCAGCAGCCACTGGTAAC
AGGATTAGCAGAGCGAGGTATGTAGGCGGTGCTACAGAGTTCTTGAAGTGGTGGCCTAACTACGGCTACA
CTAGAAGAACAGTATTTGGTATCTGCGCTCTGCTGAAGCCAGTTACCTTCGGAAAAAGAGTTGGTAGCTC
TTGATCCGGCAAACAAACCACCGCTGGTAGCGGTGGTTTTTTTGTTTGCAAGCAGCAGATTACGCGCAGA
AAAAAAGGATCTCAAGAAGATCCTTTGATCTTTTCTACGGGGTCTGACGCTCAGTGGAACGAAAACTCAC
GTTAAGGGATTTTGGTCATGAGATTATCAAAAAGGATCTTCACCTAGATCCTTTTAAATTAAAAATGAAG
TTTTAAATCAATCTAAAGTATATATGAGTAAACTTGGTCTGACAGTTACCAATGCTTAATCAGTGAGGCA
CCTATCTCAGCGATCTGTCTATTTCGTTCATCCATAGTTGCCTGACTCCCCGTCGTGTAGATAACTACGA
TACGGGAGGGCTTACCATCTGGCCCCAGTGCTGCAATGATACCGCGAGACCCACGCTCACCGGCTCCAGA
TTTATCAGCAATAAACCAGCCAGCCGGAAGGGCCGAGCGCAGAAGTGGTCCTGCAACTTTATCCGCCTCC
ATCCAGTCTATTAATTGTTGCCGGGAAGCTAGAGTAAGTAGTTCGCCAGTTAATAGTTTGCGCAACGTTG
TTGCCATTGCTACAGGCATCGTGGTGTCACGCTCGTCGTTTGGTATGGCTTCATTCAGCTCCGGTTCCCA
ACGATCAAGGCGAGTTACATGATCCCCCATGTTGTGCAAAAAAGCGGTTAGCTCCTTCGGTCCTCCGATC
GTTGTCAGAAGTAAGTTGGCCGCAGTGTTATCACTCATGGTTATGGCAGCACTGCATAATTCTCTTACTG
TCATGCCATCCGTAAGATGCTTTTCTGTGACTGGTGAGTACTCAACCAAGTCATTCTGAGAATAGTGTAT
GCGGCGACCGAGTTGCTCTTGCCCGGCGTCAATACGGGATAATACCGCGCCACATAGCAGAACTTTAAAA
GTGCTCATCATTGGAAAACGTTCTTCGGGGCGAAAACTCTCAAGGATCTTACCGCTGTTGAGATCCAGTT
CGATGTAACCCACTCGTGCACCCAACTGATCTTCAGCATCTTTTACTTTCACCAGCGTTTCTGGGTGAGC
AAAAACAGGAAGGCAAAATGCCGCAAAAAAGGGAATAAGGGCGACACGGAAATGTTGAATACTCATACTC
TTCCTTTTTCAATATCGAGCACGTTGATGGGATCGATCCTAGAATATCAATCGAGCCACCGTCAATTTCG
AGCGCTAAGTGGAGTTGTCCGAGTCCCGAATCACAAGAATTAGGCTCGTGCTCTGTGAGATCTCTCGCGA
AACCCAGATGAAGGAAAAAAATCGGAAGATCGCGGAAGAAGTGGGGTTCGCATGGTCTAACATTGTCGCA
TTCCTCACAGTTTCGGCTGGAAACGGCAGGGACAATCACGAGAAATGCGCGACGAGTATTCAGTTGTCCA
AAATTATGTCAGCTTGAAAGTTGGAAACGGCGGAAGAAAATTCGTCAGGAGGGCGTTGCGGCTAGGGTGA
AGAACGGAGACAATTTCGGCTTTGAAATTGGCTCGACTCTGATTGGATCATGACGCACTGCTGGTCCACA
ACCGTGTCGAAGGTGCCGTCTTTACTACAGGTCCGCTGGAAGCAAAATGGAAAAAGCCGCTGGAGCCCGA
CTACAGAGCCGCCGTGTTTTGGTAATCAGTCGGCAAATAGGTCAGCACAGCGCAGCGTGACAGGTTCTTG
CAATTTACAGCACAGCTCGTCCGTCTACGACTTTGCACACCACAAAGTGTGCGGGGAGCAAAGGAGCCGA
TCTTGGTCGCGCGCAAAGCCAAGGAGTCTTGAACCTGAGAGTGTGCGTGTCTTGTGACGCTTGCCCTTCT
GTACTTTGCTGTGACACTACCACCACATCTGTCTTGGCTTTTTGTTCATACATCCACACCGACCATGTCG
CTATTCAACGTCAGCAACGGTCTTCGTACCGCTCTCCGACCTTCTGTTGCCAGCTCTTCGCGCGTTGCTG
CCTTTTCCACAACCGCCGCTGCCCGTCTCGCCACACCCACCTCTGACAACGTTGGCAGTTCGGGCAAGCC
TCAGCACTTGAAGCAGTTCAAGATCTACCGATGGAACCCTGACAAGCCCTCGGAGAAGCCTCGTCTGCAG
TCGTACACACTGGACCTCAACCAGACCGGTCCAATGGTTCTCGACGCGCTCATCAAAATCAAGAACGAAA
TTGACCCTACGCTCACCTTCCGTCGCTCGTGCCGTGAGGGTATCTGCGGTTCGTGCGCTATGAATATTGA
CGGTGTCAACACCCTCGCCTGCCTCTGCCGGATCGACAAGCAGAATGACACCAAGATCTACCCCTTGCCG
CACATGTACATTGTCAAGGACCTCGTGCCAGACTTGACCCAGTTCTACAAGCAGTACCGATCCATCGAGC
CTTTCCTCAAGTCCAACAACACCCCTTCTGAGGGTGAACATCTTCAGTCGCCCGAGGAGCGTCGTCGACT
CGACGGTCTGTACGAGTGCATTCTGTGCGCGTGCTGCTCCACATCCTGCCCCTCTTACTGGTGGAATCAG
GACGAGTACCTTGGCCCCGCCGTGCTCATGCAGGCGTACCGATGGATGGCCGACTCGCGTGACGACTTTG
GTGAGGAGCGAAGACAGAAGCTCGAGAACACCTTTTCGCTCTACCGATGCCTTACCATC
