>Addgene plasmid #86780 | pPotef-LN22*-3xGNLS-cbx | addgene partial sequence | sequence record 193293 | NOSterm-R 5'-attgccaaatgtttgaacga-3'
CGCTTTTTCGACCTTTCTCTTCTTTTTTGGAGGCGCTTTCATATGTATATCGCCAGCTGAAAGTGAAACA
AAATTATTTCTCTTGTACAGCTCGTCCATGCCGAGAGTGATCCCGGCGGCGGTCACGAACTCCAGCAGGA
CCATGTGATCGCGCTTCTCGTTGGGGTCTTTGCTCAGGGCGGACTGGGTGCTCAGGTAGTGGTTGTCGGG
CAGCAGCACGGGGCCGTCGCCGATGGGGGTGTTCTGCTGGTAGTGGTCGGCGAGCTGCACGCTGCCGTCC
TCGATGTTGTGGCGGATCTTGAAGTTCACCTTGATGCCGTTCTTCTGCTTGTCGGCCATGATATAGACGT
TGTGGCTGTTGTAGTTGTACTCCAGCTTGTGCCCCAGGATGTTGCCGTCCTCCTTGAAGTCGATGCCCTT
CAGCTCGATGCGGTTCACCAGGGTGTCGCCCTCGAACTTCACCTCGGCGCGGGTCTTGTAGTTGCCGTCG
TCCTTGAAGAAGATGGTGCGCTCCTGGACGTAGCCTTCGGGCATGGCGGACTTGAAGAAGTCGTGCTGCT
TCATGTGGTCGGGGTAGCGGCTGAAGCACTGCACGCCGTAGGTCAGGGTGGTCACGAGGGTGGGCCAGGG
CACGGGCAGCTTGCCGGTGGTGCAGATGAACTTCAGGGTCAGCTTGCCGTAGGTGGCATCGCCCTCGCCC
TCGCCGGACACGCTGAACTTGTGGCCGTTTACGTCGCCGTCCAGCTCGACCAGGATGGGCACCACCCC
