>Addgene plasmid #86780 | pPotef-LN22*-3xGNLS-cbx | addgene partial sequence | sequence record 193294 | SP6 5'-ATTTAGGTGACACTATAG-3'
TCGAAATTCGAGCTCGGTACCCGTACCGAGCTCGACTTTCACTTTTCTCTATCACTGATAGGGAGTGGTA
AACTCGACTTTCACTTTTCTCTATCACTGATAGGGAGTGGTAAACTCGACTTTCACTTTTCTCTATCACT
GATAGGGAGTGGTAAACTCGACTTTCACTTTTCTCTATCACTGATAGGGAGTGGTAAACTCGACTTTCAC
TTTTCTCTATCACTGATAGGGAGTGGTAAACTCGACTTTCACTTTTCTCTATCACTGATAGGGAGTGGTA
AACTCGACTTTCACTTTTCTCTATCACTGATAGGGAGTGGTAAACTCGAGTACCGAGCTCGACTTTCACT
TTTCTCTATCACTGATAGGGAGTGGTAAACTCGACTTTCACTTTTCTCTATCACTGATAGGGAGTGGTAA
ACTCGACTTTCACTTTTCTCTATCACTGATAGGGAGTGGTAAACTCGACTTTCACTTTTCTCTATCACTG
ATAGGGAGTGGTAAACTCGACTTTCACTTTTCTCTATCACTGATAGGGAGTGGTAAACTCGACTTTCACT
TTTCTCTATCACTGATAGGGAGTGGTAAACTCGACTTTCACTTTTCTCTATCACTGATAGGGAGTGGTAA
ACTCGAGGGGATCAATTCGACCAATGAGGCGCGAGACGAGGGGACGCTGGAAGTTGAGGCGCAAGAAAAT
TTTTCTCTGGTTCTGCGCGGC
